Addgene plasmid #26890: R26P-SA-EGFP-puro
Depositing lab: Rudolf Jaenisch. Depositing organization: Whitehead Institute for Biomedical Research. Publication: Nuclear cloning of embryonal carcinoma cells. Blelloch RH, Hochedlinger K, Yamada Y, Brennan C, Kim M, Mintz B, Chin L, Jaenisch R. Proc Natl Acad Sci U S A. 2004 Sep 28. 101(39):13985-90. 10.1073/pnas.0405015101 PubMed 15306687.
Backbone
  Vector backbone: R26/P
  Backbone size w/o insert (bp): 11406
  Vector type: Mouse Targeting
  Selectable markers: Puromycin
Growth in bacteria
  Bacterial resistance: Ampicillin, 100 μg/mL
  Growth temperature: 37°C
  Growth strain: DH5alpha
  Copy number: High Copy
Gene/Insert
  Gene/Insert name: EGFP
  Species: jellyfish
  Insert size (bp): 1736
  Cloning method: Restriction Enzyme; 5′ cloning site SalI (not destroyed); 3′ cloning site SalI (destroyed during cloning)
  Sequencing primers: 5′ n/a; 3′ n/a
Resource information
  A portion of this plasmid was derived from a plasmid made by: EGFP-Clontech
Terms and licenses: Academic/Nonprofit Terms; Industry Terms: Not Available to Industry
How to cite: R26P-SA-EGFP-puro was a gift from Rudolf Jaenisch (Addgene plasmid # 26890 ; http://n2t.net/addgene:26890 ; RRID:Addgene_26890)
