[The description below was written by a language model from this plasmid's Addgene catalogue record.]
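Description:
R26P-SA-EGFP-puro is a mouse gene-targeting vector built on the R26/P backbone, which the record lists at about 11.4 kb without insert. The backbone name suggests a ROSA26-locus targeting design, and "SA" in the construct name conventionally denotes a splice acceptor. However, the record does not describe homology arms, the target locus or any regulatory elements explicitly, so these readings rest on the naming alone. The plasmid is propagated in E. coli as a high-copy construct under ampicillin selection. Puromycin is recorded as the selectable marker for the mammalian cells that receive it.

The payload is an EGFP cassette of roughly 1.7 kb, of jellyfish origin and derived from a commercial EGFP plasmid. It was inserted by restriction cloning at a SalI site, with the 5′ site retained and the 3′ site destroyed. The insert is considerably larger than an EGFP coding sequence alone, so it presumably includes additional elements, but the record does not itemise them. No promoter is stated for EGFP. If the splice-acceptor interpretation is right, the reporter would be expressed by splicing into the transcript of the targeted endogenous locus rather than from its own promoter, giving expression that depends on correct genomic integration.

The vector type and markers point to homologous recombination in mouse cells to produce stably EGFP-marked, puromycin-resistant lines. The associated publication concerns nuclear cloning of embryonal carcinoma cells, a setting in which a genetically integrated fluorescent marker would help identify donor-derived cells, although the record does not spell out the construct's specific role there. No feature table was provided, so the arrangement of elements cannot be confirmed.
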