>Addgene plasmid #26890 | R26P-SA-EGFP-puro | addgene partial sequence | sequence record 33172 | 26890 with EGFP-N
CCTTGCTCACCATGGTGGCGGATTCGATACCGTCGATCCCCACTGGAAAGACCGCGAAGAGTTTGTCCTC
AACCGCGAGCTGTGGAAAAAAAAGGGACAGGATAAGTATGACATCATCAAGGAAACCCTGGACTACTGCG
CCCTACAGATATGCAGCCCGACGCGTCGACGAATTCTAGAAAGACTGGAGTTGCAGATCACGAGGGAAGA
GGGGGAAGGGATTCTCCCAGGCCCAGGGCGGTCCTCAGAAGCCAGGAGGCAGCAGAGAACTCCCAGAAAG
GTATTGCAACACTCCCCTCCCCCCTCCGGAGAAGGGTGCGGCCTTCTCCCCGCCTACTCCACTGCAGCTC
CCTTACTGATAACAACTCAGAGCGACTTTGGGAGAGCAAGTGCTTCCTGCCTCCAAAACAGCCCAACTGA
GCCCTCGCTCCTTCCCTCCACTCCCCGGAGTGCGCGATGGAGGTCTGGCTCAGCACGCCCCTCTTGAGGC
AACTCAAGTCGGAAACGTGCTTGCACCCGCCCCGCAGCCGCTCAGCCCTACTGCCCGTCCCCGCCCCCAG
CGCGCGCTTCCTGCCACGTTGCGCAGGGGCGCGCGGCCAGACTCTGCGGCGCGGGGCCGAGGGGAGGGCC
GGAACCTGGGAGCGCCTCCTCGCCGCCCCCGCTGGCCGGCGGATGGACTCAACTTGCACGAACACGAGCC
AATGGCAAGGGCCAGTTTTCTGGGCCCCGAGAGCCAATCAGACGACGAGGCCCGGCCGGCGGCGGGTAAA
ACGACTCCCCC
